>Addgene plasmid #206404 | pEGFP-C1-hArfaptin1 | addgene full sequence | sequence record 410655 | Addgene NGS Result
TAGTTATTAATAGTAATCAATTACGGGGTCATTAGTTCATAGCCCATATATGGAGTTCCGCGTTACATAA
CTTACGGTAAATGGCCCGCCTGGCTGACCGCCCAACGACCCCCGCCCATTGACGTCAATAATGACGTATG
TTCCCATAGTAACGCCAATAGGGACTTTCCATTGACGTCAATGGGTGGAGTATTTACGGTAAACTGCCCA
CTTGGCAGTACATCAAGTGTATCATATGCCAAGTACGCCCCCTATTGACGTCAATGACGGTAAATGGCCC
GCCTGGCATTATGCCCAGTACATGACCTTATGGGACTTTCCTACTTGGCAGTACATCTACGTATTAGTCA
TCGCTATTACCATGGTGATGCGGTTTTGGCAGTACATCAATGGGCGTGGATAGCGGTTTGACTCACGGGG
ATTTCCAAGTCTCCACCCCATTGACGTCAATGGGAGTTTGTTTTGGCACCAAAATCAACGGGACTTTCCA
AAATGTCGTAACAACTCCGCCCCATTGACGCAAATGGGCGGTAGGCGTGTACGGTGGGAGGTCTATATAA
GCAGAGCTGGTTTAGTGAACCGTCAGATCCGCTAGCGCTACCGGTCGCCACCATGGTGAGCAAGGGCGAG
GAGCTGTTCACCGGGGTGGTGCCCATCCTGGTCGAGCTGGACGGCGACGTAAACGGCCACAAGTTCAGCG
TGTCCGGCGAGGGCGAGGGCGATGCCACCTACGGCAAGCTGACCCTGAAGTTCATCTGCACCACCGGCAA
GCTGCCCGTGCCCTGGCCCACCCTCGTGACCACCCTGACCTACGGCGTGCAGTGCTTCAGCCGCTACCCC
GACCACATGAAGCAGCACGACTTCTTCAAGTCCGCCATGCCCGAAGGCTACGTCCAGGAGCGCACCATCT
TCTTCAAGGACGACGGCAACTACAAGACCCGCGCCGAGGTGAAGTTCGAGGGCGACACCCTGGTGAACCG
CATCGAGCTGAAGGGCATCGACTTCAAGGAGGACGGCAACATCCTGGGGCACAAGCTGGAGTACAACTAC
AACAGCCACAACGTCTATATCATGGCCGACAAGCAGAAGAACGGCATCAAGGTGAACTTCAAGATCCGCC
ACAACATCGAGGACGGCAGCGTGCAGCTCGCCGACCACTACCAGCAGAACACCCCCATCGGCGACGGCCC
CGTGCTGCTGCCCGACAACCACTACCTGAGCACCCAGTCCGCCCTGAGCAAAGACCCCAACGAGAAGCGC
GATCACATGGTCCTGCTGGAGTTCGTGACCGCCGCCGGGATCACTCTCGGCATGGACGAGCTGTACAAGT
CCGGACTCAGATCCACCATGGCTCAAGAATCTCCCAAAAATTCAGCAGCAGAAATTCCAGTGACTAGTAA
TGGAGAAGTTGATGACTCTCGTGAACATAGCTTTAATAGGGATTTGAAGCATTCATTACCATCTGGACTT
GGTCTCTCAGAAACCCAAATTACATCTCATGGCTTTGACAATACCAAAGAGGGTGTTATTGAAGCAGGAG
CATTTCAAGGTGGCCAGAGAACACAGACAAAAAGTGGACCAGTTATTCTAGCAGATGAAATTAAAAATCC
TGCAATGGAAAAGTTAGAACTTGTTAGAAAATGGAGTCTAAACACCTATAAGTGTACTCGACAGATTATC
TCTGAGAAGCTAGGCCGTGGCTCAAGAACTGTGGACCTTGAACTTGAAGCTCAGATTGATATATTAAGGG
ATAACAAGAAAAAATATGAAAATATTTTAAAACTGGCTCAAACATTGTCGACCCAGCTTTTCCAGATGGT
ACATACCCAAAGGCAACTTGGAGATGCATTTGCTGACCTGAGTTTGAAGTCACTAGAACTTCATGAAGAA
TTTGGCTATAATGCCGATACCCAGAAACTGCTGGCTAAAAATGGAGAGACTCTTCTTGGGGCCATTAATT
TTTTCATTGCTAGTGTGAACACTTTGGTGAATAAAACCATTGAAGATACATTAATGACTGTGAAACAGTA
TGAAAGTGCCAGGATTGAATATGATGCATATCGCACTGATTTGGAAGAACTGAATCTTGGACCACGTGAC
GCAAACACTCTGCCAAAGATTGAGCAGTCACAGCATCTCTTCCAAGCACATAAAGAAAAATATGATAAAA
TGCGCAATGATGTTTCTGTCAAATTGAAATTTCTAGAAGAGAATAAGGTTAAAGTATTGCACAATCAGCT
GGTCCTTTTCCACAATGCCATTGCCGCTTACTTTGCTGGGAATCAGAAGCAGCTTGAACAGACACTTAAA
CAGTTCCATATCAAATTGAAAACCCCTGGAGTGGATGCCCCATCTTGGCTTGAAGAACAGTAAGAATTCT
GCAGTCGACGGTACCGCGGGCCCGGGATCCACCGGATCTAGATAACTGATCATAATCAGCCATACCACAT
TTGTAGAGGTTTTACTTGCTTTAAAAAACCTCCCACACCTCCCCCTGAACCTGAAACATAAAATGAATGC
AATTGTTGTTGTTAACTTGTTTATTGCAGCTTATAATGGTTACAAATAAAGCAATAGCATCACAAATTTC
ACAAATAAAGCATTTTTTTCACTGCATTCTAGTTGTGGTTTGTCCAAACTCATCAATGTATCTTAACGCG
TAAATTGTAAGCGTTAATATTTTGTTAAAATTCGCGTTAAATTTTTGTTAAATCAGCTCATTTTTTAACC
AATAGGCCGAAATCGGCAAAATCCCTTATAAATCAAAAGAATAGACCGAGATAGGGT
[37 nt withheld, positions 2788-2824]
AAAGAACGTGGACTCCAACGTCAAAGG
[49 nt withheld, positions 2852-2900]
T
[91 nt withheld, positions 2902-2992]
G
[124 nt withheld, positions 2994-3117]
CAGGTGGCACTTTTCGGGGAAATGTGCGCGGAACCCCTATTTGTTTATTTTTCTAAATACATTCAAATAT
GTATCCGCTCATGAGACAATAACCCTGATAAATGCTTCAATAATATTGAAAAAGGAAGAGTCCTGAGGCG
GAAAGAACCAGCTGTGGAATGTGTGTCAGTTAGGGTGTGGAAAGTCCCCAGGCTCCCCAGCAGGCAGAAG
TATGCAAAGCATGCATCTCAATTAGTCAGCAACCAGGTGTGGAAAGTCCCCAGGCTCCCCAGCAGGCAGA
AGTATGCAAAGCATGCATCTCAATTAGTCAGCAACCATAGTCCCGCCCCTAACTCCGCCCATCCCGCCCC
TAACTCCGCCCAGTTCCGCCCATTCTCCGCCCCATGGCTGACTAATTTTTTTTATTTATGCAGAGGCCGA
GGCCGCCTCGGCCTCTGAGCTATTCCAGAAGTAGTGAGGAGGCTTTTTTGGAGGCCTAGGCTTTTGCAAA
GATCGATCAAGAGACAGGATGAGGATCGTTTCGCATGATTGAACAAGATGGATTGCACGCAGGTTCTCCG
GCCGCTTGGGTGGAGAGGCTATTCGGCTATGACTGGGCACAACAGACAATCGGCTGCTCTGATGCCGCCG
TGTTCCGGCTGTCAGCGCAGGGGCGCCCGGTTCTTTTTGTCAAGACCGACCTGTCCGGTGCCCTGAATGA
ACTGCAAGACGAGGCAGCGCGGCTATCGTGGCTGGCCACGACGGGCGTTCCTTGCGCAGCTGTGCTCGAC
GTTGTCACTGAAGCGGGAAGGGACTGGCTGCTATTGGGCGAAGTGCCGGGGCAGGATCTCCTGTCATCTC
ACCTTGCTCCTGCCGAGAAAGTATCCATCATGGCTGATGCAATGCGGCGGCTGCATACGCTTGATCCGGC
TACCTGCCCATTCGACCACCAAGCGAAACATCGCATCGAGCGAGCACGTACTCGGATGGAAGCCGGTCTT
GTCGATCAGGATGATCTGGACGAAGAGCATCAGGGGCTCGCGCCAGCCGAACTGTTCGCCAGGCTCAAGG
CGAGCATGCCCGACGGCGAGGATCTCGTCGTGACCCATGGCGATGCCTGCTTGCCGAATATCATGGTGGA
AAATGGCCGCTTTTCTGGATTCATCGACTGTGGCCGGCTGGGTGTGGCGGACCGCTATCAGGACATAGCG
TTGGCTACCCGTGATATTGCTGAAGAGCTTGGCGGCGAATGGGCTGACCGCTTCCTCGTGCTTTACGGTA
TCGCCGCTCCCGATTCGCAGCGCATCGCCTTCTATCGCCTTCTTGACGAGTTCTTCTGAGCGGGACTCTG
GGGTTCGAAATGACCGACCAAGCGACGCCCAACCTGCCATCACGAGATTTCGATTCCACCGCCGCCTTCT
ATGAAAGGTTGGGCTTCGGAATCGTTTTCCGGGACGCCGGCTGGATGATCCTCCAGCGCGGGGATCTCAT
GCTGGAGTTCTTCGCCCACCCTAGGGGGAGGCTAACTGAAACACGGAAGGAGACAATACCGGAAGGAACC
CGCGCTATGACGGCAATAAAAAGACAGAATAAAACGCACGGTGTTGGGTCGTTTGTTCATAAACGCGGGG
TTCGGTCCCAGGGCTGGCACTCTGTCGATACCCCACCGAGACCCCATTGGGGCCAATACGCCCGCGTTTC
TTCCTTTTCCCCACCCCACCCCCCAAGTTCGGGTGAAGGCCCAGGGCTCGCAGCCAACGTCGGGGCGGCA
GGCCCTGCCATAGCCTCAGGTTACTCATATATACTTTAGATTGATTTAAAACTTCATTTTTAATTTAAAA
GGATCTAGGTGAAGATCCTTTTTGATAATCTCATGACCAAAATCCCTTAACGTGAGTTTTCGTTCCACTG
AGCGTCAGACCCCGTAGAAAAGATCAAAGGATCTTCTTGAGATCCTTTTTTTCTGCGCGTAATCTGCTGC
TTGCAAACAAAAAAACCACCGCTACCAGCGGTGGTTTGTTTGCCGGATCAAGAGCTACCAACTCTTTTTC
CGAAGGTAACTGGCTTCAGCAGAGCGCAGATACCAAATACTGTTCTTCTAGTGTAGCCGTAGTTAGGCCA
CCACTTCAAGAACTCTGTAGCACCGCCTACATACCTCGCTCTGCTAATCCTGTTACCAGTGGCTGCTGCC
AGTGGCGATAAGTCGTGTCTTACCGGGTTGGACTCAAGACGATAGTTACCGGATAAGGCGCAGCGGTCGG
GCTGAACGGGGGGTTCGTGCACACAGCCCAGCTTGGAGCGAACGACCTACACCGAACTGAGATACCTACA
GCGTGAGCTATGAGAAAGCGCCACGCTTCCCGAAGGGAGAAAGGCGGACAGGTATCCGGTAAGCGGCAGG
GTCGGAACAGGAGAGCGCACGAGGGAGCTTCCAGGGGGAAACGCCTGGTATCTTTATAGTCCTGTCGGGT
TTCGCCACCTCTGACTTGAGCGTCGATTTTTGTGATGCTCGTCAGGGGGGCGGAGCCTATGGAAAAACGC
CAGCAACGCGGCCTTTTTACGGTTCCTGGCCTTTTGCTGGCCTTTTGCTCACATGTTCTTTCCTGCGTTA
TCCCCTGATTCTGTGGATAACCGTATTACCGCCATGCAT
Features (pLannotate 1.2.2; 15 found; start..end, strand, type, name):
     61..364     +  enhancer       CMV enhancer: human cytomegalovirus immediate early enhancer
    365..568     +  promoter       CMV promoter: human cytomegalovirus (CMV) immediate early promoter
    613..1329    +  CDS            EGFP: EGFP is a basic (constitutively fluorescent) green fluorescent protein published in 1996, derived from Aequorea victoria. It is reported to be a rapidly-maturing weak dimer with moderate acid sensitivity.
   1348..2370    +  CDS            ARFIP1 (fragment): ARFP1_HUMAN - Experimental evidence at protein level: Swiss-Prot protein existence level 1. Plays a role in controlling biogenesis of secretory granules at the trans-Golgi network. Mechanisitically, binds ARF-GTP at the neck of a growing secretory granule precursor and forms a protective scaffold. Once the granule precursor has been completely loaded, active PRKD1 phosphorylates ARFIP1 and releases it from ARFs. In turn, ARFs induce fission. Through this mechanism, ensures proper secretory granule formation at the Golgi of pancreatic beta cells. From Homo sapiens (Human).
   2374..2410    +  misc_feature   MCS (fragment): multiple cloning site
   2427..2511    +  CDS            large T antigen (fragment): large T antigen from SV40 (simian virus 40)
   2534..2655    +  polyA_signal   SV40 poly(A) signal: SV40 polyadenylation signal
   2689..3117    -  rep_origin     f1 ori (sequence partly withheld): f1 bacteriophage origin of replication; arrow indicates direction of (+) strand synthesis
   3144..3248    +  promoter       AmpR promoter: bla
   3250..3607    +  promoter       SV40 promoter: SV40 enhancer and early promoter
   3642..4436    +  CDS            NeoR/KanR: aminoglycoside phosphotransferase from Tn5; aph(3')-II (or nptII); confers resistance to neomycin, kanamycin, and G418 (Geneticin®)
   4457..4609    +  CDS            ble (fragment): BLE_KLEPN - Experimental evidence at protein level: Swiss-Prot protein existence level 1. Binding protein with a strong affinity to the bleomycin family of antibiotics. Binds to CL990; an antimitotic-antibiotic compound. From Klebsiella pneumoniae.
   4668..4715    +  polyA_signal   HSV TK poly(A) signal: herpes simplex virus thymidine kinase polyadenylation signal (Cole and Stacy, 1985)
   4806..4822    -  polyA_signal   bGH poly(A) signal (fragment): bovine growth hormone polyadenylation signal
   5044..5632    +  rep_origin     ori: high-copy-number ColE1/pMB1/pBR322/pUC origin of replication
