[The description below was written by a language model from this plasmid's Addgene catalogue record and pLannotate feature annotations shown in this document.]
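Description:
pEGFP-C1-hArfaptin1 is a 5,746-nt mammalian expression plasmid built on the pEGFP-C1 backbone, designed to produce human Arfaptin1 (ARFIP1) as a fusion with EGFP at its N terminus. It is propagated in E. coli as a high-copy plasmid through a ColE1/pUC-type origin and selected with kanamycin. A single NeoR/KanR (Tn5 aminoglycoside phosphotransferase) gene serves both hosts. It is preceded by a bacterial bla-type promoter for kanamycin resistance in bacteria and by the SV40 enhancer/early promoter for G418 selection of transfected mammalian cells, and it ends in the HSV TK polyadenylation signal. An f1 origin is also present, which allows single-stranded DNA production. Short hits annotated as ble, bGH poly(A) and SV40 large T antigen fragments appear to be backbone remnants rather than functional elements.

The expression cassette is driven by the human cytomegalovirus immediate early enhancer and promoter, giving strong constitutive transcription in most mammalian cell lines. The EGFP coding sequence is followed after a short linker by the ARFIP1 coding sequence, which the automated annotation marks as a fragment match to the human reference protein. The rest of the multiple cloning site and the SV40 polyadenylation signal lie downstream. The insert was introduced by restriction cloning, but the record does not state the sites used.

ARFIP1 is an ARF-GTP-binding protein that acts at the trans-Golgi network. The associated study concerns ARFRP1 in post-Golgi membrane trafficking. The construct is therefore suited to visualising Arfaptin1 localisation by fluorescence microscopy, and to overexpressing the tagged protein in cultured cells.
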