Addgene plasmid #206404: pEGFP-C1-hArfaptin1
Purpose: Mammalian expression of hArfaptin1
Depositing lab: Kazuhisa Nakayama & Hye-Won Shin. Depositing organization: Kyoto University, Graduate School of Pharmaceutical Sciences. Publication: Roles of ARFRP1 (ADP-ribosylation factor-related protein 1) in post-Golgi membrane trafficking. Shin HW, Kobayashi H, Kitamura M, Waguri S, Suganuma T, Uchiyama Y, Nakayama K. J Cell Sci. 2005 Sep 1;118(Pt 17):4039-48. doi: 10.1242/jcs.02524. PubMed 16129887.
Backbone
  Vector backbone: pEGFP-C1
  Vector type: Mammalian Expression
Growth in bacteria
  Bacterial resistance: Kanamycin, 50 μg/mL
  Growth temperature: 37°C
  Growth strain: DH5alpha
  Copy number: High Copy
Gene/Insert
  Gene/Insert name: Arfaptin1
  Species: H. sapiens (human)
  Entrez Gene: ARFIP1 (a.k.a. HSU52521)
  Tag / fusion protein: EGFP (N terminal on backbone)
  Cloning method: Restriction Enzyme; 5′ cloning site unknown (unknown if destroyed)
Terms and licenses: Academic/Nonprofit Terms; Industry Terms: Not Available to Industry
How to cite: pEGFP-C1-hArfaptin1 was a gift from Kazuhisa Nakayama & Hye-Won Shin (Addgene plasmid # 206404 ; http://n2t.net/addgene:206404 ; RRID:Addgene_206404)
